>Addgene plasmid #45764 | pLKO.1-lincRNA-RoR-sh1 (Linc-sh1) | depositor full sequence | sequence record 64223 | pLKO.1 puro empty vector backbone
TTGGGGTTGCGCCTTTTCCAAGGCAGCCCTGGGTTTGCGCAGGGACGCGGCTGCTCTGGGCGTGGTTCCG
GGAAACGCAGCGGCGCCGACCCTGGGTCTCGCACATTCTTCACGTCCGTTCGCAGCGTCACCCGGATCTT
CGCCGCTACCCTTGTGGGCCCCCCGGCGACGCTTCCTGCTCCGCCCCTAAGTCGGGAAGGTTCCTTGCGG
TTCGCGGCGTGCCGGACGTGACAAACGGAAGCCGCACGTCTCACTAGTACCCTCGCAGACGGACAGCGCC
AGGGAGCAATGGCAGCGCGCCGACCGCGATGGGCTGTGGCCAATAGCGGCTGCTCAGCAGGGCGCGCCGA
GAGCAGCGGCCGGGAAGGGGCGGTGCGGGAGGCGGGGTGTGGGGCGGTAGTGTGGGCCCTGTTCCTGCCC
GCGCGGTGTTCCGCATTCTGCAAGCCTCCGGAGCGCACGTCGGCAGTCGGCTCCCTCGTTGACCGAATCA
CCGACCTCTCTCCCCAGGGGGATCCACCGGAGCTTACCATGACCGAGTACAAGCCCACGGTGCGCCTCGC
CACCCGCGACGACGTCCCCAGGGCCGTACGCACCCTCGCCGCCGCGTTCGCCGACTACCCCGCCACGCGC
CACACCGTCGATCCGGACCGCCACATCGAGCGGGTCACCGAGCTGCAAGAACTCTTCCTCACGCGCGTCG
GGCTCGACATCGGCAAGGTGTGGGTCGCGGACGACGGCGCCGCGGTGGCGGTCTGGACCACGCCGGAGAG
CGTCGAAGCGGGGGCGGTGTTCGCCGAGATCGGCCCGCGCATGGCCGAGTTGAGCGGTTCCCGGCTGGCC
GCGCAGCAACAGATGGAAGGCCTCCTGGCGCCGCACCGGCCCAAGGAGCCCGCGTGGTTCCTGGCCACCG
TCGGCGTCTCGCCCGACCACCAGGGCAAGGGTCTGGGCAGCGCCGTCGTGCTCCCCGGAGTGGAGGCGGC
CGAGCGCGCCGGGGTGCCCGCCTTCCTGGAGACCTCCGCGCCCCGCAACCTCCCCTTCTACGAGCGGCTC
GGCTTCACCGTCACCGCCGACGTCGAGGTGCCCGAAGGACCGCGCACCTGGTGCATGACCCGCAAGCCCG
GTGCCTGACGCCCGCCCCACGACCCGCAGCGCCCGACCGAAAGGAGCGCACGACCCCATGCATCGGTACC
TTTAAGACCAATGACTTACAAGGCAGCTGTAGATCTTAGCCACTTTTTAAAAGAAAAGGGGGGACTGGAA
GGGCTAATTCACTCCCAACGAAGACAAGATCTGCTTTTTGCTTGTACTGGGTCTCTCTGGTTAGACCAGA
TCTGAGCCTGGGAGCTCTCTGGCTAACTAGGGAACCCACTGCTTAAGCCTCAATAAAGCTTGCCTTGAGT
GCTTCAAGTAGTGTGTGCCCGTCTGTTGTGTGACTCTGGTAACTAGAGATCCCTCAGACCCTTTTAGTCA
GTGTGGAAAATCTCTAGCAGTAGTAGTTCATGTCATCTTATTATTCAGTATTTATAACTTGCAAAGAAAT
GAATATCAGAGAGTGAGAGGAACTTGTTTATTGCAGCTTATAATGGTTACAAATAAAGCAATAGCATCAC
AAATTTCACAAATAAAGCATTTTTTTCACTGCATTCTAGTTGTGGTTTGTCCAAACTCATCAATGTATCT
TATCATGTCTGGCTCTAGCTATCCCGCCCCTAACTCCGCCCATCCCGCCCCTAACTCCGCCCAGTTCCGC
CCATTCTCCGCCCCATGGCTGACTAATTTTTTTTATTTATGCAGAGGCCGAGGCCGCCTCGGCCTCTGAG
CTATTCCAGAAGTAGTGAGGAGGCTTTTTTGGAGGCCTAGGGACGTACCCAATTCGCCCTATAGTGAGTC
GTATTACGCGCGCTCACTGGCCGTCGTTTTACAACGTCGTGACTGGGAAAACCCTGGCGTTACCCAACTT
AATCGCCTTGCAGCACATCCCCCTTTCGCCAGCTGGCGTAATAGCGAAGAGGCCCGCACCGATCGCCCTT
CCCAACAGTTGCGCAGCCTGAATGGCGAATGGG
[124 nt withheld, positions 2064-2187]
C
[91 nt withheld, positions 2189-2279]
A
[49 nt withheld, positions 2281-2329]
CCTTTGACGTTGGAGTCCACGTTCTTT
[37 nt withheld, positions 2357-2393]
ACCCTATCTCGGTCTATTCTTTTGATTTATAAGGGATTTTGCCGATTTCGGCCTATTGGTTAAAAAATGA
GCTGATTTAACAAAAATTTAACGCGAATTTTAACAAAATATTAACGCTTACAATTTAGGTGGCACTTTTC
GGGGAAATGTGCGCGGAACCCCTATTTGTTTATTTTTCTAAATACATTCAAATATGTATCCGCTCATGAG
ACAATAACCCTGATAAATGCTTCAATAATATTGAAAAAGGAAGAGTATGAGTATTCAACATTTCCGTGTC
GCCCTTATTCCCTTTTTTGCGGCATTTTGCCTTCCTGTTTTTGCTCACCCAGAAACGCTGGTGAAAGTAA
AAGATGCTGAAGATCAGTTGGGTGCACGAGTGGGTTACATCGAACTGGATCTCAACAGCGGTAAGATCCT
TGAGAGTTTTCGCCCCGAAGAACGTTTTCCAATGATGAGCACTTTTAAAGTTCTGCTATGTGGCGCGGTA
TTATCCCGTATTGACGCCGGGCAAGAGCAACTCGGTCGCCGCATACACTATTCTCAGAATGACTTGGTTG
AGTACTCACCAGTCACAGAAAAGCATCTTACGGATGGCATGACAGTAAGAGAATTATGCAGTGCTGCCAT
AACCATGAGTGATAACACTGCGGCCAACTTACTTCTGACAACGATCGGAGGACCGAAGGAGCTAACCGCT
TTTTTGCACAACATGGGGGATCATGTAACTCGCCTTGATCGTTGGGAACCGGAGCTGAATGAAGCCATAC
CAAACGACGAGCGTGACACCACGATGCCTGTAGCAATGGCAACAACGTTGCGCAAACTATTAACTGGCGA
ACTACTTACTCTAGCTTCCCGGCAACAATTAATAGACTGGATGGAGGCGGATAAAGTTGCAGGACCACTT
CTGCGCTCGGCCCTTCCGGCTGGCTGGTTTATTGCTGATAAATCTGGAGCCGGTGAGCGTGGGTCTCGCG
GTATCATTGCAGCACTGGGGCCAGATGGTAAGCCCTCCCGTATCGTAGTTATCTACACGACGGGGAGTCA
GGCAACTATGGATGAACGAAATAGACAGATCGCTGAGATAGGTGCCTCACTGATTAAGCATTGGTAACTG
TCAGACCAAGTTTACTCATATATACTTTAGATTGATTTAAAACTTCATTTTTAATTTAAAAGGATCTAGG
TGAAGATCCTTTTTGATAATCTCATGACCAAAATCCCTTAACGTGAGTTTTCGTTCCACTGAGCGTCAGA
CCCCGTAGAAAAGATCAAAGGATCTTCTTGAGATCCTTTTTTTCTGCGCGTAATCTGCTGCTTGCAAACA
AAAAAACCACCGCTACCAGCGGTGGTTTGTTTGCCGGATCAAGAGCTACCAACTCTTTTTCCGAAGGTAA
CTGGCTTCAGCAGAGCGCAGATACCAAATACTGTTCTTCTAGTGTAGCCGTAGTTAGGCCACCACTTCAA
GAACTCTGTAGCACCGCCTACATACCTCGCTCTGCTAATCCTGTTACCAGTGGCTGCTGCCAGTGGCGAT
AAGTCGTGTCTTACCGGGTTGGACTCAAGACGATAGTTACCGGATAAGGCGCAGCGGTCGGGCTGAACGG
GGGGTTCGTGCACACAGCCCAGCTTGGAGCGAACGACCTACACCGAACTGAGATACCTACAGCGTGAGCT
ATGAGAAAGCGCCACGCTTCCCGAAGGGAGAAAGGCGGACAGGTATCCGGTAAGCGGCAGGGTCGGAACA
GGAGAGCGCACGAGGGAGCTTCCAGGGGGAAACGCCTGGTATCTTTATAGTCCTGTCGGGTTTCGCCACC
TCTGACTTGAGCGTCGATTTTTGTGATGCTCGTCAGGGGGGCGGAGCCTATGGAAAAACGCCAGCAACGC
GGCCTTTTTACGGTTCCTGGCCTTTTGCTGGCCTTTTGCTCACATGTTCTTTCCTGCGTTATCCCCTGAT
TCTGTGGATAACCGTATTACCGCCTTTGAGTGAGCTGATACCGCTCGCCGCAGCCGAACGACCGAGCGCA
GCGAGTCAGTGAGCGAGGAAGCGGAAGAGCGCCCAATACGCAAACCGCCTCTCCCCGCGCGTTGGCCGAT
TCATTAATGCAGCTGGCACGACAGGTTTCCCGACTGGAAAGCGGGCAGTGAGCGCAACGCAATTAATGTG
AGTTAGCTCACTCATTAGGCACCCCAGGCTTTACACTTTATGCTTCCGGCTCGTATGTTGTGTGGAATTG
TGAGCGGATAACAATTTCACACAGGAAACAGCTATGACCATGATTACGCCAAGCGCGCAATTAACCCTCA
CTAAAGGGAACAAAAGCTGGAGCTGCAAGCTTAATGTAGTCTTATGCAATACTCTTGTAGTCTTGCAACA
TGGTAACGATGAGTTAGCAACATGCCTTACAAGGAGAGAAAAAGCACCGTGCATGCCGATTGGTGGAAGT
AAGGTGGTACGATCGTGCCTTATTAGGAAGGCAACAGACGGGTCTGACATGGATTGGACGAACCACTGAA
TTGCCGCATTGCAGAGATATTGTATTTAAGTGCCTAGCTCGATACATAAACGGGTCTCTCTGGTTAGACC
AGATCTGAGCCTGGGAGCTCTCTGGCTAACTAGGGAACCCACTGCTTAAGCCTCAATAAAGCTTGCCTTG
AGTGCTTCAAGTAGTGTGTGCCCGTCTGTTGTGTGACTCTGGTAACTAGAGATCCCTCAGACCCTTTTAG
TCAGTGTGGAAAATCTCTAGCAGTGGCGCCCGAACAGGGACTTGAAAGCGAAAGGGAAACCAGAGGAGCT
CTCTCGACGCAGGACTCGGCTTGCTGAAGCGCGCACGGCAAGAGGCGAGGGGCGGCGACTGGTGAGTACG
CCAAAAATTTTGACTAGCGGAGGCTAGAAGGAGAGAGATGGGTGCGAGAGCGTCAGTATTAAGCGGGGGA
GAATTAGATCGCGATGGGAAAAAATTCGGTTAAGGCCAGGGGGAAAGAAAAAATATAAATTAAAACATAT
AGTATGGGCAAGCAGGGAGCTAGAACGATTCGCAGTTAATCCTGGCCTGTTAGAAACATCAGAAGGCTGT
AGACAAATACTGGGACAGCTACAACCATCCCTTCAGACAGGATCAGAAGAACTTAGATCATTATATAATA
CAGTAGCAACCCTCTATTGTGTGCATCAAAGGATAGAGATAAAAGACACCAAGGAAGCTTTAGACAAGAT
AGAGGAAGAGCAAAACAAAAGTAAGACCACCGCACAGCAAGCGGCCGCTGATCTTCAGACCTGGAGGAGG
AGATATGAGGGACAATTGGAGAAGTGAATTATATAAATATAAAGTAGTAAAAATTGAACCATTAGGAGTA
GCACCCACCAAGGCAAAGAGAAGAGTGGTGCAGAGAGAAAAAAGAGCAGTGGGAATAGGAGCTTTGTTCC
TTGGGTTCTTGGGAGCAGCAGGAAGCACTATGGGCGCAGCGTCAATGACGCTGACGGTACAGGCCAGACA
ATTATTGTCTGGTATAGTGCAGCAGCAGAACAATTTGCTGAGGGCTATTGAGGCGCAACAGCATCTGTTG
CAACTCACAGTCTGGGGCATCAAGCAGCTCCAGGCAAGAATCCTGGCTGTGGAAAGATACCTAAAGGATC
AACAGCTCCTGGGGATTTGGGGTTGCTCTGGAAAACTCATTTGCACCACTGCTGTGCCTTGGAATGCTAG
TTGGAGTAATAAATCTCTGGAACAGATTTGGAATCACACGACCTGGATGGAGTGGGACAGAGAAATTAAC
AATTACACAAGCTTAATACACTCCTTAATTGAAGAATCGCAAAACCAGCAAGAAAAGAATGAACAAGAAT
TATTGGAATTAGATAAATGGGCAAGTTTGTGGAATTGGTTTAACATAACAAATTGGCTGTGGTATATAAA
ATTATTCATAATGATAGTAGGAGGCTTGGTAGGTTTAAGAATAGTTTTTGCTGTACTTTCTATAGTGAAT
AGAGTTAGGCAGGGATATTCACCATTATCGTTTCAGACCCACCTCCCAACCCCGAGGGGACCCGACAGGC
CCGAAGGAATAGAAGAAGAAGGTGGAGAGAGAGACAGAGACAGATCCATTCGATTAGTGAACGGATCTCG
ACGGTATCGATCACGAGACTAGCCTCGAGCGGCCGCCCCCTTCACCGAGGGCCTATTTCCCATGATTCCT
TCATATTTGCATATACGATACAAGGCTGTTAGAGAGATAATTGGAATTAATTTGACTGTAAACACAAAGA
TATTAGTACAAAATACGTGACGTAGAAAGTAATAATTTCTTGGGTAGTTTGCAGTTTTAAAATTATGTTT
TAAAATGGACTATCATATGCTTACCGTAACTTGAAAGTATTTCGATTTCTTGGCTTTATATATCTTGTGG
AAAGGACGAAACACCGGTGAATTCTCGACCTCGAGACAAATGGCAGTATTCATCCACAATTTTAAAAGAA
AAGGGGGGATTGGGGGGTACAGTGCAGGGGAAAGAATAGTAGACATAATAGCAACAGACATACAAACTAA
AGAATTACAAAAACAAATTACAAAAATTCAAAATTTTCGGGTTTATTACAGGGACAGCAGAGATCCACTT
TGGCCGCGGCTCGAGGGGG
Features (pLannotate 1.2.2; 25 found; start..end, strand, type, name):
    529..1128    +  CDS            PuroR: puromycin N-acetyltransferase; pac from Streptomyces alboniger; confers resistance to puromycin
   1171..1254    +  CDS            nef (fragment): NEF_HV1Z2 - Experimental evidence at protein level: Swiss-Prot protein existence level 1. Extracellular Nef protein targets CD4(+) T-lymphocytes for apoptosis by interacting with CXCR4 surface receptors. From Human immunodeficiency virus type 1 group M subtype D (isolate Z2/CDC-Z34) (HIV-1).
   1256..1489    +  LTR            3' LTR (ΔU3): self-inactivating 3' long terminal repeat (LTR) from HIV-1
   1561..1682    +  polyA_signal   SV40 poly(A) signal: SV40 polyadenylation signal
   1722..1857    +  rep_origin     SV40 ori: SV40 origin of replication
   1878..1896    -  promoter       T7 promoter: promoter for bacteriophage T7 RNA polymerase
   1904..2059    +  CDS            lacZα (fragment): LacZα fragment of β-galactosidase; lacZ fragment
   2064..2492    +  rep_origin     f1 ori (sequence partly withheld): f1 bacteriophage origin of replication; arrow indicates direction of (+) strand synthesis
   2545..2649    +  promoter       AmpR promoter: bla
   2650..3510    +  CDS            AmpR: β-lactamase; bla; confers resistance to ampicillin, carbenicillin, and related antibiotics
   3681..4269    +  rep_origin     ori: high-copy-number ColE1/pMB1/pBR322/pUC origin of replication
   4452..4544    +  CDS            lacI (fragment): lac repressor; lacI; The lac repressor binds to the lac operator to inhibit transcription in E. coli. This inhibition can be relieved by adding lactose or isopropyl-β-D-thiogalactopyranoside (IPTG).
   4557..4578    +  protein_bind   CAP binding site: CAP binding activates transcription in the presence of cAMP. E. coli catabolite activator protein
   4593..4623    +  promoter       lac promoter: promoter for the E. coli lac operon
   4631..4647    +  protein_bind   lac operator: The lac repressor binds to the lac operator to inhibit transcription in E. coli. This inhibition can be relieved by adding lactose or isopropyl-β-D-thiogalactopyranoside (IPTG). lac repressor encoded by lacI
   4692..4710    +  promoter       T3 promoter: promoter for bacteriophage T3 RNA polymerase
   4738..4964    +  promoter       RSV promoter: Rous sarcoma virus enhancer/promoter
   4965..5145    +  LTR            5' LTR (truncated): truncated 5' long terminal repeat (LTR) from HIV-1
   5192..5317    +  misc_feature   HIV-1 Ψ: packaging signal of human immunodeficiency virus type 1
   5301..5664    +  CDS            HIV-1 gag (fragment): gag protein from human immunodeficiency virus 1; gag
   5810..6043    +  misc_feature   RRE: The Rev response element (RRE) of HIV-1 allows for Rev-dependent mRNA export from the nucleus to the cytoplasm.
   6420..6520    +  CDS            Rev (fragment): human immunodeficiency virus 1 (HIV-1) Rev protein; rev; enhances nuclear export of unspliced and incompletely spliced viral mRNAs
   6570..6810    +  promoter       U6 promoter: RNA polymerase III promoter for human U6 snRNA
   6863..6980    +  misc_feature   cPPT/CTS: central polypurine tract and central termination sequence of HIV-1
   7029..507     +  promoter       hPGK promoter (across the origin): human phosphoglycerate kinase 1 promoter
