[The description below was written by a language model from this plasmid's Addgene catalogue record and pLannotate feature annotations shown in this document.]
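Description:
pLKO.1-lincRNA-RoR-sh1 (Linc-sh1) is a lentiviral RNAi plasmid built on the pLKO.1-puro backbone. It expresses a short hairpin RNA against the human long intergenic non-coding RNA LINC-ROR (lincRNA-RoR), a transcript studied for its role in modulating reprogramming of human cells to induced pluripotent stem cells. According to the catalogue entry, the hairpin was cloned between the AgeI and EcoRI sites, giving a total size of about 7.1 kb. The available feature table, however, was generated from a 7,032-nt record labelled as the empty pLKO.1 puro backbone. It therefore shows the vector architecture but not the shRNA insert itself, and the hairpin's target site within the transcript is not stated.

In the annotated backbone, a human U6 RNA polymerase III promoter sits where it would drive the hairpin. It is followed by a cPPT/CTS element, which aids nuclear import of the viral genome, and then by an hPGK promoter driving puromycin N-acetyltransferase for selection of transduced mammalian cells. The transfer cassette is third-generation in design. An RSV promoter fused to a truncated HIV-1 5' LTR produces the genomic RNA independently of Tat, the Ψ packaging signal with a partial gag fragment directs encapsidation, and the RRE provides Rev-dependent nuclear export. The ΔU3 3' LTR makes the integrated provirus self-inactivating. Packaging functions and envelope must be supplied in trans.

In bacteria the plasmid is maintained through a high-copy ColE1/pUC-type origin with ampicillin resistance. An f1 ori, SV40 ori and poly(A) signal, and remnant lac, T7 and T3 elements are also present. The construct is suited to stable knockdown of lincRNA-RoR in human cells.
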