Addgene plasmid #45764: pLKO.1-lincRNA-RoR-sh1 (Linc-sh1)
Depositing lab: George Daley. Depositing organization: Boston Children's Hospital. Publication: Large intergenic non-coding RNA-RoR modulates reprogramming of human induced pluripotent stem cells. Loewer S, Cabili MN, Guttman M, Loh YH, Thomas K, Park IH, Garber M, Curran M, Onder T, Agarwal S, Manos PD, Datta S, Lander ES, Schlaeger TM, Daley GQ, Rinn JL. Nat Genet. 2010 Dec;42(12):1113-7. Epub 2010 Nov 7. 10.1038/ng.710 PubMed 21057500.
Backbone
  Vector backbone: pLKO.1-puro
  Backbone manufacturer: Bob Weinberg
  Backbone size w/o insert (bp): 7032
  Total vector size (bp): 7094
  Vector type: Mammalian Expression, Lentiviral, RNAi
  Selectable markers: Puromycin
Growth in bacteria
  Bacterial resistance: Ampicillin, 100 μg/mL
  Growth temperature: 37°C
  Growth strain: Stbl3
  Copy number: High Copy
Gene/Insert
  Gene/Insert name: lincRNA-RoR-shRNA1 (alt name: Linc-sh1)
  gRNA/shRNA sequence: LincRNA-RoR
  Species: H. sapiens (human)
  Entrez Gene: LINC-ROR (a.k.a. ROR, lincRNA-RoR, lincRNA-ST8SIA3)
  Cloning method: Restriction Enzyme; 5′ cloning site AgeI (unknown if destroyed); 3′ cloning site EcoRI (unknown if destroyed)
  Sequencing primers: 5′ CAAGGCTGTTAGAGAGATAATTGGA
Terms and licenses: Academic/Nonprofit Terms; Industry Terms: Not Available to Industry
How to cite: pLKO.1-lincRNA-RoR-sh1 (Linc-sh1) was a gift from George Daley (Addgene plasmid # 45764 ; http://n2t.net/addgene:45764 ; RRID:Addgene_45764)
