>Addgene plasmid #45764 | pLKO.1-lincRNA-RoR-sh1 (Linc-sh1) | depositor partial sequence | sequence record 64110 | lincRNA-RoR shRNA1
CCGGAAGCCTGAGAGTTGGCATGAATTCAAGAGATTCATGCCAACTCTCAGGCTTTTTTTG
