>Addgene plasmid #45764 | pLKO.1-lincRNA-RoR-sh1 (Linc-sh1) | addgene partial sequence | sequence record 68589 | hU6-F 5'-GAGGGCCTATTTCCCATGATT-3'
ATTGGAATTAATTTGACTGTAAACACAAAGATATTAGTACAAAATACGTGACGTAGAAAGTAATAATTTC
TTGGGTAGTTTGCAGTTTTAAAATTATGTTTTAAAATGGACTATCATATGCTTACCGTAACTTGAAAGTA
TTTCGATTTCTTGGCTTTATATATCTTGTGGAAAGGACGAAACACCGGAAGCCTGAGAGTTGGCATGAAT
TCAAGAGATTCATGCCAACTCTCAGGCTTTTTTTGAATTCTCGACCTCGAGACAAATGGCAGTATTCATC
CACAATTTTAAAAGAAAAGGGGGGATTGGGGGGTACAGTGCAGGGGAAAGAATAGTAGACATAATAGCAA
CAGACATACAAACTAAAGAATTACAAAAACAAATTACAAAAATTCAAAATTTTCGGGTTTATTACAGGGA
CAGCAGAGATCCACTTTGGCCGCGGCTCGAGGGGGTTGGGGTTGCGCCTTTTCCAAGGCAGCCCTGGGTT
TGCGCAGGGACGCGGCTGCTCTGGGCGTGGTTCCGGGAAACGCAGCGGCGCCGACCCTGGGTCTCGCACA
TTCTTCACGTCCGTTCGCAGCGTCACCCGGATCTTCGCCGCTACCCTTGTGGGCCCCCCGGCGACGCTTC
CTGCTCCGCCCCTAAGTCGGGAAGGTTCCTTGCGGTTCGCGGCGTGCCGGACGTGACAAACGGAAGCCGC
ACGTCTCACTAGTACCCTCGCAGACGGACAGCGCCAGGGAGCAATGGCAGCGCGCCGACCGCGATGGGCT
GTGGCCAATAGCGGCTGCTCAGCAGGGCGCGCCGAGAGCAGCGGCCGGGAAGGGGCGGTGCGGGAGGCGG
GGTGTGGGGCGGTAGTGTGGGCCCTGTTCCTGCCCGCGCGGTGTTCCGCATTCTGCAAGCCTCCGGAGCG
CACGTCGGCAGTCGGCTCCCTCGTTGACCGAATCACCGACCTCTCTCCCCAGGGGATCC
